>Addgene plasmid #111726 | pBacMam2-DiEx-LIC-C-flag_huntingtin_full-length_Q23 | addgene full sequence | sequence record 212896 | Addgene NGS Result
CGAAGTCGAGGCATTTCTGTCCTGGCTGGCGAACGAGCGCAAGGTTTCGGTCTCCACGCATCGTCAGGCA
TTGGCGGCCTTGCTGTTCTTCTACGGCAAGGTGCTGTGCACGGATCTGCCCTTGCTTCAGGAGATCGGTA
GACCTCGGCCGTCGCGGCGCTTGCCGGTGGTGCTGACCCCGGATGAAGTGGTTCGCATCCTCGGTTTTCT
GGAAGGCGAGCATCGTTTGTTCGCCCAGGACTCTAGCTATAGTTCTAGTGGTTGGCTACGTACCCGTAGT
GGCTATGGCAGGGCTTGCCGCCCCGACGTTGGCTGCGAGCCCTGGGCCTTCACCCGAACTTGGGGGTTGG
GGTGGGGAAAAGGAAGAAACGCGGGCGTATTGGTCCCAATGGGGTCTCGGTGGGGTATCGACAGAGTGCC
AGCCCTGGGACCGAACCCCGCGTTTATGAACAAACGACCCAACACCCGTGCGTTTTATTCTGTCTTTTTA
TTGCCGTCATAGCGCGGGTTCCTTCCGGTATTGTCTCCTTCCGTGTTTCAGTTAGCCTCCCCCATCTCCC
GGTACCGCATGCGGATCTGTACGGGCCAGATATACGCGTTGACATTGATTATTGACTAGTTATTAATAGT
AATCAATTACGGGGTCATTAGTTCATAGCCCATATATGGAGTTCCGCGTTACATAACTTACGGTAAATGG
CCCGCCTGGCTGACCGCCCAACGACCCCCGCCCATTGACGTCAATAATGACGTATGTTCCCATAGTAACG
CCAATAGGGACTTTCCATTGACGTCAATGGGTGGAGTATTTACGGTAAACTGCCCACTTGGCAGTACATC
AAGTGTATCATATGCCAAGTACGCCCCCTATTGACGTCAATGACGGTAAATGGCCCGCCTGGCATTATGC
CCAGTACATGACCTTATGGGACTTTCCTACTTGGCAGTACATCTACGTATTAGTCATCGCTATTACCATG
GTGATGCGGTTTTGGCAGTACATCAATGGGCGTGGATAGCGGTTTGACTCACGGGGATTTCCAAGTCTCC
ACCCCATTGACGTCAATGGGAGTTTGTTTTGGCACCAAAATCAACGGGACTTTCCAAAATGTCGTAACAA
CTCCGCCCCATTGACGCAAATGGGCGGTAGGCGTGTACGGTGGGAGGTCTATATAAGCAGAGCTCTCTGG
CTAACTAGAGAACCCACTGCTTACTGGCTTATCGAATACGGACCTTTAATTCAACCCAACACAATATATT
ATAGTTAAATAAGAATTATTATCAAATCATTTGTATATTAATTAAAATACTATACTGTAAATTACATTTT
ATTTACAATCACTCGACGGATCCTTAAGAAGGAGATATACT
[9468 nt withheld, positions 1372-10839]
TAAAACCTCTACTTCCAATCGCACCATCATCACCATCACCATCACCACCATGATTACAAGGATGACGACG
ATAAGTGAGGCGGCCGCCAACTTGATATCAAGCTTATCGATAATCAACCTCTGGATTACAAAATTTGTGA
AAGATTGACTGGTATTCTTAACTATGTTGCTCCTTTTACGCTATGTGGATACGCTGCTTTAATGCCTTTG
TATCATGCTATTGCTTCCCGTATGGCTTTCATTTTCTCCTCCTTGTATAAATCCTGGTTGCTGTCTCTTT
ATGAGGAGTTGTGGCCCGTTGTCAGGCAACGTGGCGTGGTGTGCACTGTGTTTGCTGACGCAACCCCCAC
TGGTTGGGGCATTGCCACCACCTGTCAGCTCCTTTCCGGGACTTTCGCTTTCCCCCTCCCTATTGCCACG
GCGGAACTCATCGCCGCCTGCCTTGCCCGCTGCTGGACAGGGGCTCGGCTGTTGGGCACTGACAATTCCG
TGGTGTTGTCGGGGAAATCATCGTCCTTTCCTTGGCTGCTCGCCTGTGTTGCCACCTGGATTCTGCGCGG
GACGTCCTTCTGCTACGTCCCTTCGGCCCTCAATCCAGCGGACCTTCCTTCCCGCGGGCGCCCCCCTCCT
CACGGCGAGCGAAGCTTGTCGAGAAGTACTAGAGGATCTCTAGAGCCTGCAGTCTCGACAAGCTTGTCGA
GAAGTACTAGAGGATCATAATCAGCCATACCACATTTGTAGAGGTTTTACTTGCTTTAAAAAACCTCCCA
CACCTCCCCCTGAACCTGAAACATAAAATGAATGCAATTGTTGTTGTTAACTTGTTTATTGCAGCTTATA
ATGGTTACAAATAAAGCAATAGCATCACAAATTTCACAAATAAAGCATTTTTTTCACTGCATTCTAGTTG
TGGTTTGTCCAAACTCATCAATGTATCTTATCATGTCTGGATCTGATCACTGCTTGAGCCTAGGAGATCC
GAACCAGATAAGTGAAATCTAGTTCCAAACTATTTTGTCATTTTTAATTTTCGTATTAGCTTACGACGCT
ACACCCAGTTCCCATCTATTTTGTCACTCTTCCCTAAATAATCCTTAAAAACTCCATTTCCACCCCTCCC
AGTTCCCAACTATTTTGTCCGCCCACAGCGGGGCATTTTTCTTCCTGTTATGTTTTTAATCAAACATCCT
GCCAACTCCATGTGACAAACCGTCATCTTCGGCTACTTTTTCTCTGTCACAGAATGAAAATTTTTCTGTC
ATCTCTTCGTTATTAATGTTTGTAATTGACTGAATATCAACGCTTATTTGCAGCCTGAATGGCGAATGGG
[124 nt withheld, positions 12170-12293]
C
[91 nt withheld, positions 12295-12385]
A
[49 nt withheld, positions 12387-12435]
CCTTTGACGTTGGAGTCCACGTTCTT
[37 nt withheld, positions 12462-12498]
ACCCTATCTCGGTCTATTCTTTTGATTTATAAGGGATTTTGCCGATTTCGGCCTATTGGTTAAAAAATGA
GCTGATTTAACAAAAATTTAACGCGAATTTTAACAAAATATTAACGCTTACAATTTAGGTGGCACTTTTC
GGGGAAATGTGCGCGGAACCCCTATTTGTTTATTTTTCTAAATACATTCAAATATGTATCCGCTCATGAG
ACAATAACCCTGATAAATGCTTCAATAATATTGAAAAAGGAAGAGTATGAGTATTCAACATTTCCGTGTC
GCCCTTATTCCCTTTTTTGCGGCATTTTGCCTTCCTGTTTTTGCTCACCCAGAAACGCTGGTGAAAGTAA
AAGATGCTGAAGATCAGTTGGGTGCACGAGTGGGTTACATCGAACTGGATCTCAACAGCGGTAAGATCCT
TGAGAGTTTTCGCCCCGAAGAACGTTTTCCAATGATGAGCACTTTTAAAGTTCTGCTATGTGGCGCGGTA
TTATCCCGTATTGACGCCGGGCAAGAGCAACTCGGTCGCCGCATACACTATTCTCAGAATGACTTGGTTG
AGTACTCACCAGTCACAGAAAAGCATCTTACGGATGGCATGACAGTAAGAGAATTATGCAGTGCTGCCAT
AACCATGAGTGATAACACTGCGGCCAACTTACTTCTGACAACGATCGGAGGACCGAAGGAGCTAACCGCT
TTTTTGCACAACATGGGGGATCATGTAACTCGCCTTGATCGTTGGGAACCGGAGCTGAATGAAGCCATAC
CAAACGACGAGCGTGACACCACGATGCCTGTAGCAATGGCAACAACGTTGCGCAAACTATTAACTGGCGA
ACTACTTACTCTAGCTTCCCGGCAACAATTAATAGACTGGATGGAGGCGGATAAAGTTGCAGGACCACTT
CTGCGCTCGGCCCTTCCGGCTGGCTGGTTTATTGCTGATAAATCTGGAGCCGGTGAGCGTGGGTCTCGCG
GTATCATTGCAGCACTGGGGCCAGATGGTAAGCCCTCCCGTATCGTAGTTATCTACACGACGGGGAGTCA
GGCAACTATGGATGAACGAAATAGACAGATCGCTGAGATAGGTGCCTCACTGATTAAGCATTGGTAACTG
TCAGACCAAGTTTACTCATATATACTTTAGATTGATTTAAAACTTCATTTTTAATTTAAAAGGATCTAGG
TGAAGATCCTTTTTGATAATCTCATGACCAAAATCCCTTAACGTGAGTTTTCGTTCCACTGAGCGTCAGA
CCCCGTAGAAAAGATCAAAGGATCTTCTTGAGATCCTTTTTTTCTGCGCGTAATCTGCTGCTTGCAAACA
AAAAAACCACCGCTACCAGCGGTGGTTTGTTTGCCGGATCAAGAGCTACCAACTCTTTTTCCGAAGGTAA
CTGGCTTCAGCAGAGCGCAGATACCAAATACTGTTCTTCTAGTGTAGCCGTAGTTAGGCCACCACTTCAA
GAACTCTGTAGCACCGCCTACATACCTCGCTCTGCTAATCCTGTTACCAGTGGCTGCTGCCAGTGGCGAT
AAGTCGTGTCTTACCGGGTTGGACTCAAGACGATAGTTACCGGATAAGGCGCAGCGGTCGGGCTGAACGG
GGGGTTCGTGCACACAGCCCAGCTTGGAGCGAACGACCTACACCGAACTGAGATACCTACAGCGTGAGCT
ATGAGAAAGCGCCACGCTTCCCGAAGGGAGAAAGGCGGACAGGTATCCGGTAAGCGGCAGGGTCGGAACA
GGAGAGCGCACGAGGGAGCTTCCAGGGGGAAACGCCTGGTATCTTTATAGTCCTGTCGGGTTTCGCCACC
TCTGACTTGAGCGTCGATTTTTGTGATGCTCGTCAGGGGGGCGGAGCCTATGGAAAAACGCCAGCAACGC
GGCCTTTTTACGGTTCCTGGCCTTTTGCTGGCCTTTTGCTCACATGTTCTTTCCTGCGTTATCCCCTGAT
TCTGTGGATAACCGTATTACCGCCTTTGAGTGAGCTGATACCGCTCGCCGCAGCCGAACGACCGAGCGCA
GCGAGTCAGTGAGCGAGGAAGCGGAAGAGCGCCTGATGCGGTATTTTCTCCTTACGCATCTGTGCGGTAT
TTCACACCGCATAGACCAGCCGCGTAACCTGGCAAAATCGGTTACGGTTGAGTAATAAATGGATGCCCTG
CGTAAGCGGGTGTGGGCGGACAATAAAGTCTTAAACTGAACAAAATAGATCTAAACTATGACAATAAAGT
CTTAAACTAGACAGAATAGTTGTAAACTGAAATCAGTCCAGTTATGCTGTGAAAAAGCATACTGGACTTT
TGTTATGGCTAAAGCAAACTCTTCATTTTCTGAAGTGCAAATTGCCCGTCGTATTAAAGAGGGGCGTGGC
CAAGGGCATGGTAAAGACTATATTCGCGGCGTTGTGACAATTTACCGAACAACTCCGCGGCCGGGAAGCC
GATCTCGGCTTGAACGAATTGTTAGGTGGCGGTACTTGGGTCGATATCAAAGTGCATCACTTCTTCCCGT
ATGCCCAACTTTGTATAGAGAGCCACTGCGGGATCGTCACCGTAATCTGCTTGCACGTAGATCACATAAG
CACCAAGCGCGTTGGCCTCATGCTTCAAGAGATTGATGAGCGCGGTGGCAATGCCCTGCCTCCGGTGCTC
GCCGGAGACTGCGAGATCATAGATATAGATCTCACTACGCGGCTGCTCAAACTTGGGCAGAACGTAAGCC
GCGAGAGCGCCAACAACCGCTTCTTGGTCGAAGGCAGCAAGCGCGATGAATGTCTTACTACGGAGCAAGT
TCCCGAGGTAATCGGAGTCCGGCTGATGTTGGGAGTAGGTGGCTACGTCTCCGAACTCACGACCGAAAAG
ATCAAGAGCAGCCCGCATGGATTTGACTTGGTCAGGGCCGAGCCTACATGTGCGAATGATGCCCATACTT
GAGCCACCTAACTTTGTTTTAGGGCGACTGCCCTGCTGCGTAACATCGTTGCTGCTGCGTAACATCGTTG
CTGCTCCATAACATCAAACATCGACCCACGGCGTAACGCGCTTGCTGCTTGGATGCCCGAGGCATAGACT
GTACAAAAAAACAGTCATAACAAGCCATGAAAACCGCCACTGCGCCGTTACCACCGCTGCGTTCGGTCAA
GGTTCTGGACCAGTTGCGTGAGCGCATACGCTACTTGCATTACAGTTTACGAACCGAACAGGCTTATGTC
AACTGGGTTCGTGCCTTCATCCGTTTCCACGGTGTGCGTCACCCGGCAACCTTGGGCAGCAG
Features (pLannotate 1.2.2; 22 found; start..end, strand, type, name):
    448..496     -  polyA_signal   HSV TK poly(A) signal: herpes simplex virus thymidine kinase polyadenylation signal (Cole and Stacy, 1985)
    601..980     +  enhancer       CMV enhancer: human cytomegalovirus immediate early enhancer
    981..1184    +  promoter       CMV promoter: human cytomegalovirus (CMV) immediate early promoter
   1180..1213    +  LTR            5' LTR (truncated) (fragment): truncated 5' long terminal repeat (LTR) from HIV-1
   1231..1340    +  promoter       p10 promoter: baculovirus promoter for expression in insect cells
   1372..10803   +  CDS            HTT (sequence withheld): HD_HUMAN - Also known as HD, IT15. Experimental evidence at protein level: Swiss-Prot protein existence level 1. [Huntingtin, myristoylated N-terminal fragment]: Promotes the formation of autophagic vesicles. From Homo sapiens (Human).
  10867..10886   +  CDS            7xHis (fragment): 6xHis affinity tag
  10891..10914   +  CDS            3xFLAG (fragment): three tandem FLAG® epitope tags
  10933..10951   +  misc_feature   MCS (fragment): pBluescript multiple cloning site
  10951..11456   +  misc_feature   WPRE (fragment): woodchuck hepatitis virus posttranscriptional regulatory element
  11552..11635   +  CDS            large T antigen (fragment): large T antigen from SV40 (simian virus 40)
  11658..11792   +  polyA_signal   SV40 poly(A) signal: SV40 polyadenylation signal
  11821..11986   -  mobile_element Tn7L: mini-Tn7 element (left end of the Tn7 transposon) Tn7
  12170..12624   +  rep_origin     f1 ori (sequence partly withheld): f1 bacteriophage origin of replication; arrow indicates direction of (+) strand synthesis
  12650..12754   +  promoter       AmpR promoter: bla
  12755..13615   +  CDS            AmpR: β-lactamase; bla; confers resistance to ampicillin, carbenicillin, and related antibiotics
  13786..14374   +  rep_origin     ori: high-copy-number ColE1/pMB1/pBR322/pUC origin of replication
  14560..14611   -  misc_feature   bom (fragment): basis of mobility region from pBR322
  14679..14903   -  mobile_element Tn7R: mini-Tn7 element (right end of the Tn7 transposon) Tn7
  14970..15503   -  CDS            GmR: gentamycin acetyltransferase; aacC1; confers resistance to gentamycin
  15692..15720   -  promoter       Pc promoter: intI1 (promoter lies within the coding sequence); class 1 integron promoter
  15698..277     -  CDS            YPR2_ECOLX (fragment) (across the origin): Protein predicted: Swiss-Prot protein existence level 4. From Escherichia coli.
