[The description below was written by a language model from this plasmid's Addgene catalogue record and pLannotate feature annotations shown in this document.]
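Description:
pBacMam2-DiEx-LIC-C-flag_huntingtin_full-length_Q23 is a baculovirus transfer vector built on the pBacMam2-DiEx-LIC backbone for producing full-length human huntingtin (HTT) in both insect and mammalian cells. In E. coli it is maintained as a high-copy plasmid through a ColE1/pUC-type origin with ampicillin selection, and it also carries an f1 origin. The expression cassette and a gentamicin resistance gene lie between the Tn7L and Tn7R mini-Tn7 ends. This is the arrangement used to transpose a payload into a baculovirus bacmid, with gentamicin marking the transposed segment, while the AmpR, ori and f1 elements sit outside the transposon arms.

The payload is the 9,432 bp HTT coding sequence with a 23-glutamine polyQ tract, inserted by ligation-independent cloning. It sits downstream of a tandem dual promoter, with the CMV enhancer/immediate-early promoter followed by the baculovirus p10 promoter. The same recombinant virus can therefore drive expression from p10 in infected insect cells and from CMV in transduced mammalian cells (the BacMam approach). The catalogue lists a C-terminal FLAG tag. The annotation detects a single FLAG-length match after the HTT reading frame, as well as a short His-tag-like fragment that the catalogue entry does not mention. Downstream, a WPRE fragment is present, an element that generally enhances transcript processing and expression, followed by an SV40 polyadenylation signal. An HSV TK poly(A) signal lies on the opposite strand upstream of the CMV enhancer.

According to the record, the construct belongs to a toolkit of scalable eukaryotic expression systems for making wild-type and mutant huntingtin proteins. The FLAG tag provides a handle for detection or affinity purification.
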