Addgene plasmid #111726: pBacMam2-DiEx-LIC-C-flag_huntingtin_full-length_Q23
Purpose: Baculovirus transfer vector for expression of huntingtin protein in insect and mammalian cellscells as well as in mammalian cells
Depositing lab: Cheryl Arrowsmith. Depositing organization: University of Toronto. Publication: Design and characterization of mutant and wildtype huntingtin proteins produced from a toolkit of scalable eukaryotic expression systems. Harding RJ, Loppnau P, Ackloo S, Lemak A, Hutchinson A, Hunt B, Holehouse AS, Ho JC, Fan L, Toledo-Sherman L, Seitova A, Arrowsmith CH. J Biol Chem. 2019 Apr 26;294(17):6986-7001. doi: 10.1074/jbc.RA118.007204. Epub 2019 Mar 6. PubMed 30842263.
Backbone
  Vector backbone: pBacMam2-DiEx-LIC
  Vector type: Mammalian Expression ; Baculovirus Expression
Growth in bacteria
  Bacterial resistance: Ampicillin, 100 μg/mL
  Growth temperature: 37°C
  Growth strain: DH5alpha
  Copy number: High Copy
Gene/Insert
  Gene/Insert name: HTT (alt name: huntingtin)
  Species: H. sapiens (human)
  Insert size (bp): 9432
  Mutation: Q23 (polyQ repeat)
  Entrez Gene: HTT (a.k.a. HD, IT15, LOMARS)
  Promoter: CMV and P10
  Tag / fusion protein: FLAG (C terminal on insert)
  Cloning method: Ligation Independent Cloning
  Sequencing primers: 5′ pFBM-fwd (5'-caaaatgtcgtaacaactccgc-3'); 3′ pFBM-rev (5'- tagttaagaataccagtcaatctttcac-3')
Resource information
  A portion of this plasmid was derived from a plasmid made by: Kazusa DNA Research Institute Gene KIEE4296 & Original Clone ID cp94296
Terms and licenses: Academic/Nonprofit Terms; Industry Terms: Not Available to Industry
Depositor comments: Please visit https://www.biorxiv.org/content/early/2018/12/10/492215 for BioRxiv preprint.
How to cite: pBacMam2-DiEx-LIC-C-flag_huntingtin_full-length_Q23 was a gift from Cheryl Arrowsmith (Addgene plasmid # 111726 ; http://n2t.net/addgene:111726 ; RRID:Addgene_111726)
