>Addgene plasmid #111726 | pBacMam2-DiEx-LIC-C-flag_huntingtin_full-length_Q23 | depositor partial sequence | sequence record 209877 | insert
[9432 nt withheld, positions 1-9432]
